Addgene plasmid #245000: ptwin strep HRV3C Flag Munc13-4 C2AB
Purpose: Calcium binding defective human Munc13-4 mutant
Depositing lab: Thomas Martin. Depositing organization: University of Wisconsin, Madison.
Backbone
  Vector backbone: C1
  Vector type: Mammalian Expression
Growth in bacteria
  Bacterial resistance: Kanamycin, 50 μg/mL
  Growth temperature: 37°C
  Growth strain: DH5alpha
  Copy number: High Copy
Gene/Insert
  Gene/Insert name: UNC13D
  Species: H. sapiens (human)
  Entrez Gene: UNC13D (a.k.a. FHL3, HLH3, HPLH3, Munc13-4)
  Tag / fusion protein: twin-strep-HRV3C-Flag (N terminal on insert)
  Cloning method: Restriction Enzyme; 5′ cloning site Unknown (unknown if destroyed)
Terms and licenses: Academic/Nonprofit Terms; Industry Terms: Not Available to Industry
Depositor comments: The depositor confirms that discrepancies between the depositor's sequence and Addgene's sequences have no functional consequences. Addgene NGS finds four point mutations in UNC13D (NP_954712.1): D127N, D133N, D947N, D941N.
How to cite: ptwin strep HRV3C Flag Munc13-4 C2AB was a gift from Thomas Martin (Addgene plasmid # 245000 ; http://n2t.net/addgene:245000 ; RRID:Addgene_245000)
