[The description below was written by a language model from this plasmid's Addgene catalogue record and pLannotate feature annotations shown in this document.]
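Description:
ptwin strep HRV3C Flag Munc13-4 C2AB is a mammalian expression plasmid of about 7.4 kb built on a C1-type backbone, encoding a calcium-binding-defective mutant of human Munc13-4 (UNC13D). It is maintained at high copy in E. coli through a ColE1/pUC-type origin and also carries an f1 phage origin. A single NeoR/KanR (aminoglycoside phosphotransferase) gene sits behind tandem bacterial (bla-type) and SV40 early promoters and is terminated by the HSV TK polyadenylation signal. This arrangement gives kanamycin resistance in bacteria and can in principle support G418 selection in mammalian cells.

The expression cassette uses the human CMV immediate-early enhancer and promoter to drive an open reading frame that ends at an SV40 poly(A) signal. The coding region begins with an N-terminal composite tag described as twin-Strep, an HRV 3C protease site and a FLAG epitope. The annotation detects the Twin-Strep and FLAG portions as partial matches but does not separately mark the protease site. The tag is followed by residual polylinker sequence and the full-length UNC13D coding sequence. Sequencing of the deposit identified four aspartate-to-asparagine substitutions: D127N, D133N, D941N and D947N. Judging from the construct name and stated purpose, these substitutions presumably neutralise calcium-coordinating residues in the two C2 domains (C2A and C2B).

Munc13-4 acts in granule docking, priming and calcium-dependent exocytosis in lymphocytes and mast cells. The mutant therefore suits comparison with the wild-type protein to test how far these functions depend on calcium binding. The tag design would allow Strep-Tactin affinity capture, release by 3C protease cleavage and FLAG-based detection, although the record does not describe specific applications.
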