Features (pLannotate 1.2.2; 18 found; start..end, strand, type, name):
      1..304     +  enhancer       CMV enhancer: human cytomegalovirus immediate early enhancer
    305..508     +  promoter       CMV promoter: human cytomegalovirus (CMV) immediate early promoter
    580..644     +  CDS            Twin-Strep-tag (fragment): two Strep-Tag®II moieties connected by a linker for enhanced binding to Strep-Tactin®, an engineered form of streptavidin (Schmidt et al., 2013)
    690..714     +  CDS            3xFLAG (fragment): three tandem FLAG® epitope tags
    715..738     +  misc_feature   MCS (fragment): multiple cloning site
    739..4008    +  CDS            UNC13D: UN13D_HUMAN - Experimental evidence at protein level: Swiss-Prot protein existence level 1. Plays a role in cytotoxic granule exocytosis in lymphocytes. Required for both granule maturation and granule docking and priming at the immunologic synapse. Regulates assembly of recycling and late endosomal structures, leading to the formation of an endosomal exocytic compartment that fuses with perforin-containing granules at the immunologic synapse and licences them for exocytosis. Regulates Ca(2+)- dependent secretory lysosome exocytosis in mast cells. From Homo sapiens (Human).
   4012..4050    +  misc_feature   MCS (fragment): multiple cloning site
   4067..4151    +  CDS            large T antigen (fragment): large T antigen from SV40 (simian virus 40)
   4174..4295    +  polyA_signal   SV40 poly(A) signal: SV40 polyadenylation signal
   4329..4757    -  rep_origin     f1 ori (sequence partly withheld): f1 bacteriophage origin of replication; arrow indicates direction of (+) strand synthesis
   4784..4888    +  promoter       AmpR promoter: bla
   4890..5247    +  promoter       SV40 promoter: SV40 enhancer and early promoter
   5282..6076    +  CDS            NeoR/KanR: aminoglycoside phosphotransferase from Tn5; aph(3')-II (or nptII); confers resistance to neomycin, kanamycin, and G418 (Geneticin®)
   6097..6249    +  CDS            ble (fragment): BLE_KLEPN - Experimental evidence at protein level: Swiss-Prot protein existence level 1. Binding protein with a strong affinity to the bleomycin family of antibiotics. Binds to CL990; an antimitotic-antibiotic compound. From Klebsiella pneumoniae.
   6308..6355    +  polyA_signal   HSV TK poly(A) signal: herpes simplex virus thymidine kinase polyadenylation signal (Cole and Stacy, 1985)
   6446..6462    -  polyA_signal   bGH poly(A) signal (fragment): bovine growth hormone polyadenylation signal
   6684..7272    +  rep_origin     ori: high-copy-number ColE1/pMB1/pBR322/pUC origin of replication
   7387..7446    +  enhancer       CMV enhancer (fragment): human cytomegalovirus immediate early enhancer
>Addgene plasmid #245000 | ptwin strep HRV3C Flag Munc13-4 C2AB | addgene full sequence | sequence record 488332 | Addgene NGS Result
CGTTACATAACTTACGGTAAATGGCCCGCCTGGCTGACCGCCCAACGACCCCCGCCCATTGACGTCAATA
ATGACGTATGTTCCCATAGTAACGCCAATAGGGACTTTCCATTGACGTCAATGGGTGGAGTATTTACGGT
AAACTGCCCACTTGGCAGTACATCAAGTGTATCATATGCCAAGTACGCCCCCTATTGACGTCAATGACGG
TAAATGGCCCGCCTGGCATTATGCCCAGTACATGACCTTATGGGACTTTCCTACTTGGCAGTACATCTAC
GTATTAGTCATCGCTATTACCATGGTGATGCGGTTTTGGCAGTACATCAATGGGCGTGGATAGCGGTTTG
ACTCACGGGGATTTCCAAGTCTCCACCCCATTGACGTCAATGGGAGTTTGTTTTGGCACCAAAATCAACG
GGACTTTCCAAAATGTCGTAACAACTCCGCCCCATTGACGCAAATGGGCGGTAGGCGTGTACGGTGGGAG
GTCTATATAAGCAGAGCTGGTTTAGTGAACCGTCAGATCCGCTAGCGCTACCGGTCGCCACCATGGGCAG
CGCATGGAGTCATCCTCAATTCGAGAAAGGTGGAGGTTCTGGCGGTGGATCGGGAGGTTCAGCGTGGAGC
CACCCGCAGTTCGAAAAATCCGGAGGTGCTTCTGGTCTGGAAGTTCTGTTCCAGGGACCCGATTACAAGG
ATGACGACGATAAGTCCGGACTCAGATCTCGAGCTCAAATGGCGACACTCCTCTCCCATCCGCAGCAGCG
CCCTCCCTTCTTGCGCCAGGCCATCAAGATAAGGCGCCGCAGAGTCAGAGATCTACAGGATCCCCCGCCC
CAAATGGCCCCGGAGATCCAGCCTCCATCCCACCACTTCTCCCCCGAGCAGCGGGCCCTGCTCTACGAGG
ACGCACTCTACACTGTCTTGCACCGCCTGGGTCATCCTGAGCCCAACCATGTGACGGAGGCCTCTGAGCT
GCTGCGATACCTGCAGGAGGCCTTCCACGTGGAGCCCGAGGAGCACCAGCAGACACTGCAGCGGGTCAGG
GAGCTTGAGAAGCCAATATTTTGTCTGAAGGCAACAGTGAAACAGGCCAAGGGCATTCTGGGCAAAAATG
TCAGTGGGTTCAGCAACCCCTACTGCCTGCTGGGCATTGAGCAGGGGGTAGGTGTGCCAGGGGGCAGCCC
CGGGTCCCGGCATCGGCAGAAGGCTGTGGTGAGGCACACCATCCCCGAGGAGGAGACCCACCGCACGCAG
GTCATCACCCAGACACTCAACCCCGTCTGGGACGAGACCTTCATCCTGGAGTTTGAGGACATCACCAATG
CGAGCTTTCATCTGGACATGTGGGACCTGGACACTGTGGAGTCTGTCCGACAGAAGCTTGGGGAGCTCAC
GGATCTGCATGGGCTTCGCAGGATCTTTAAAGAGGCCCGGAAGGACAAAGGCCAGGACGACTTTCTGGGG
AACGTGGTTCTGAGGCTGCAGGACCTGCGCTGCCGAGAGGACCAGTGGTACCCCCTGGAACCCCGCACTG
AGACCTACCCAGACCGAGGCCAGTGCCACCTCCAGTTCCAACTCATCCATAAGCGGAGAGCCACTTCGGC
CAGCCGCTCGCAGCCCAGCTACACCGTGCACCTCCACCTCCTGCAGCAGCTTGTGTCCCACGAGGTCACC
CAGCACGAGGCGGGAAGCACCTCCTGGGACGGGTCGCTGAGTCCCCAGGCTGCCACCGTCCTCTTTCTGC
ACGCCACACAGAAGGACCTATCCGACTTCCACCAGTCCATGGCGCAGTGGCTGGCCTACAGCCGCCTCTA
CCAGAGCCTGGAGTTCCCCAGCAGCTGCCTCCTGCACCCCATCACCAGCATCGAGTACCAGTGGATCCAG
GGTCGGCTCAAGGCAGAACAGCAGGAGGAGCTGGCCGCCTCATTCAGCTCCCTGCTGACCTACGGCCTCT
CCCTCATCCGGAGGTTCCGCTCTGTCTTCCCCCTCTCTGTCTCGGACTCCCCAGCCCGGCTGCAGTCTCT
TCTCAGGGTCCTGGTACAGATGTGCAAGATGAAGGCCTTTGGAGAACTGTGCCCCAACACCGCCCCATTG
CCCCAGCTGGTGACTGAGGCCCTGCAGACTGGCACCACTGAATGGTTCCACCTGAAGCAGCAGCACCATC
AACCCATGGTGCAGGGCATCCCGGAGGCAGGCAAGGCCTTGCTGGGCCTGGTACAGGATGTCATTGGCGA
CCTGCACCAGTGCCAGCGCACATGGGACAAGATCTTCCACAATACCCTCAAGATCCACCTCTTCTCCATG
GCTTTCCGGGAGCTGCAGTGGCTGGTGGCCAAGCGGGTGCAGGACCACACGACGGTTGTGGGTGATGTAG
TGTCCCCAGAGATGGGCGAGAGTCTGTTCCAGCTCTACATCAGCCTCAAGGAGCTCTGCCAGCTGCGCAT
GAGCTCCTCAGAGAGGGATGGAGTCCTGGCCCTGGATAATTTCCACCGCTGGTTCCAGCCGGCCATCCCC
TCCTGGCTGCAGAAGACGTACAACGAGGCCCTGGCGCGGGTGCAGCGCGCTGTGCAGATGGATGAGCTGG
TGCCCCTGGGTGAACTGACCAAGCACAGCACATCCGCAGTAGACCTCTCAACCTGCTTTGCCCAGATCAG
CCACACTGCCCGGCAGCTGGACTGGCCAGACCCAGAGGAGGCCTTCATGATTACCGTCAAGTTTGTGGAG
GACACCTGTCGCCTGGCCCTGGTGTACTGCAGCCTTATAAAGGCCCGGGCCCGCGAGCTCTCTTCAGGCC
AGAAGGACCAAGGCCAGGCAGCCAACATGCTGTGTGTGGTGGTGAATGACATGGAGCAGCTGCGGCTGGT
GATCGGCAAGTTGCCCGCCCAGCTGGCATGGGAGGCCCTGGAGCAGCGGGTAGGGGCCGTGCTGGAGCAG
GGGCAGCTGCAGAACACGCTGCATGCCCAGCTGCAGAGCGCGCTGGCCGGGCTGGGCCATGAGATCCGCA
CTGGCGTCCGCACCCTGGCCGAGCAGTTGGAGGTGGGCATCGCCAAGCACATCCAGAAACTGGTGGGCGT
CAGGGAGTCTGTCCTGCCTGAGGATGCCATTCTGCCCCTGATGAAGTTCCTGGAGGTGGAGCTTTGCTAC
ATGAACACCAACTTGGTGCAGGAAAACTTCAGCAGCCTCCTGACCCTGCTCTGGACCCACACACTCACAG
TGCTGGTGGAGGCGGCCGCCTCCCAGCGCAGCTCATCCCTGGCTTCCAACAGGCTGAAGATTGCCCTGCA
GAACCTGGAGATCTGCTTCCACGCTGAGGGCTGTGGCCTGCCACCCGAGGCCCTGCACACTGCCACCTTC
CAGGCTCTGCAGAGGGACCTGGAGCTGCAGGCGGCCTCCAGCCGGGAACTCATCCGGAAGTACTTCTGCA
GCCGAATCCAGCAGCAGGCAGAAACCACCTCTGAGGAGCTGGGGGCTGTGACAGTCAAGGCCTCCTACCG
CGCCTCTGAGCAGAAGCTGCGTGTGGAGCTGCTCAGCGCCTCCAGCCTGCTGCCCCTGAACTCCAATGGC
TCCAGCAACCCCTTTGTCCAGCTGACCTTGGAGCCCAGGCATGAGTTCCCTGAGCTGGCCGCCCGGGAGA
CCCAGAAGCACAAGAAGGACCTTCACCCATTGTTTGATGAGACCTTTGAATTCCTGGTGCCTGCTGAGCC
GTGCCGCAAGGCTGGGGCATGCCTCCTGCTCACCGTGCTGGACTACGACACGCTGGGGGCCGACGACCTG
GAAGGCGAGGCCTTCCTGCCGCTGCGTGAGGTGCCCGGGCTGAGTGGCTCTGAGGAGCCTGGTGAGGTGC
CTCAGACCCGCCTGCCCCTCACGTACCCCGCACCCAACGGGGACCCAATCCTGCAGCTGCTGGAGGGCCG
GAAGGGTGACCGAGAGGCCCAGGTCTTTGTGAGGCTGCGGCGGCACCGGGCCAAGCAGGCCTCCCAGCAT
GCCTTGCGGCCGGCACCGTAATCGAATTCTGCAGTCGACGGTACCGCGGGCCCGGGATCCACCGGATCTA
GATAACTGATCATAATCAGCCATACCACATTTGTAGAGGTTTTACTTGCTTTAAAAAACCTCCCACACCT
CCCCCTGAACCTGAAACATAAAATGAATGCAATTGTTGTTGTTAACTTGTTTATTGCAGCTTATAATGGT
TACAAATAAAGCAATAGCATCACAAATTTCACAAATAAAGCATTTTTTTCACTGCATTCTAGTTGTGGTT
TGTCCAAACTCATCAATGTATCTTAACGCGTAAATTGTAAGCGTTAATATTTTGTTAAAATTCGCGTTAA
ATTTTTGTTAAATCAGCTCATTTTTTAACCAATAGGCCGAAATCGGCAAAATCCCTTATAAATCAAAAGA
ATAGACCGAGATAGGGT
[37 nt withheld, positions 4428-4464]
AAAGAACGTGGACTCCAACGTCAAAGG
[49 nt withheld, positions 4492-4540]
T
[91 nt withheld, positions 4542-4632]
G
[124 nt withheld, positions 4634-4757]
CAGGTGGCACTTTTCGGGGAAATGTGCGCGGAACCCCTATTTGTTTATTTTTCTAAATACATTCAAATAT
GTATCCGCTCATGAGACAATAACCCTGATAAATGCTTCAATAATATTGAAAAAGGAAGAGTCCTGAGGCG
GAAAGAACCAGCTGTGGAATGTGTGTCAGTTAGGGTGTGGAAAGTCCCCAGGCTCCCCAGCAGGCAGAAG
TATGCAAAGCATGCATCTCAATTAGTCAGCAACCAGGTGTGGAAAGTCCCCAGGCTCCCCAGCAGGCAGA
AGTATGCAAAGCATGCATCTCAATTAGTCAGCAACCATAGTCCCGCCCCTAACTCCGCCCATCCCGCCCC
TAACTCCGCCCAGTTCCGCCCATTCTCCGCCCCATGGCTGACTAATTTTTTTTATTTATGCAGAGGCCGA
GGCCGCCTCGGCCTCTGAGCTATTCCAGAAGTAGTGAGGAGGCTTTTTTGGAGGCCTAGGCTTTTGCAAA
GATCGATCAAGAGACAGGATGAGGATCGTTTCGCATGATTGAACAAGATGGATTGCACGCAGGTTCTCCG
GCCGCTTGGGTGGAGAGGCTATTCGGCTATGACTGGGCACAACAGACAATCGGCTGCTCTGATGCCGCCG
TGTTCCGGCTGTCAGCGCAGGGGCGCCCGGTTCTTTTTGTCAAGACCGACCTGTCCGGTGCCCTGAATGA
ACTGCAAGACGAGGCAGCGCGGCTATCGTGGCTGGCCACGACGGGCGTTCCTTGCGCAGCTGTGCTCGAC
GTTGTCACTGAAGCGGGAAGGGACTGGCTGCTATTGGGCGAAGTGCCGGGGCAGGATCTCCTGTCATCTC
ACCTTGCTCCTGCCGAGAAAGTATCCATCATGGCTGATGCAATGCGGCGGCTGCATACGCTTGATCCGGC
TACCTGCCCATTCGACCACCAAGCGAAACATCGCATCGAGCGAGCACGTACTCGGATGGAAGCCGGTCTT
GTCGATCAGGATGATCTGGACGAAGAGCATCAGGGGCTCGCGCCAGCCGAACTGTTCGCCAGGCTCAAGG
CGAGCATGCCCGACGGCGAGGATCTCGTCGTGACCCATGGCGATGCCTGCTTGCCGAATATCATGGTGGA
AAATGGCCGCTTTTCTGGATTCATCGACTGTGGCCGGCTGGGTGTGGCGGACCGCTATCAGGACATAGCG
TTGGCTACCCGTGATATTGCTGAAGAGCTTGGCGGCGAATGGGCTGACCGCTTCCTCGTGCTTTACGGTA
TCGCCGCTCCCGATTCGCAGCGCATCGCCTTCTATCGCCTTCTTGACGAGTTCTTCTGAGCGGGACTCTG
GGGTTCGAAATGACCGACCAAGCGACGCCCAACCTGCCATCACGAGATTTCGATTCCACCGCCGCCTTCT
ATGAAAGGTTGGGCTTCGGAATCGTTTTCCGGGACGCCGGCTGGATGATCCTCCAGCGCGGGGATCTCAT
GCTGGAGTTCTTCGCCCACCCTAGGGGGAGGCTAACTGAAACACGGAAGGAGACAATACCGGAAGGAACC
CGCGCTATGACGGCAATAAAAAGACAGAATAAAACGCACGGTGTTGGGTCGTTTGTTCATAAACGCGGGG
TTCGGTCCCAGGGCTGGCACTCTGTCGATACCCCACCGAGACCCCATTGGGGCCAATACGCCCGCGTTTC
TTCCTTTTCCCCACCCCACCCCCCAAGTTCGGGTGAAGGCCCAGGGCTCGCAGCCAACGTCGGGGCGGCA
GGCCCTGCCATAGCCTCAGGTTACTCATATATACTTTAGATTGATTTAAAACTTCATTTTTAATTTAAAA
GGATCTAGGTGAAGATCCTTTTTGATAATCTCATGACCAAAATCCCTTAACGTGAGTTTTCGTTCCACTG
AGCGTCAGACCCCGTAGAAAAGATCAAAGGATCTTCTTGAGATCCTTTTTTTCTGCGCGTAATCTGCTGC
TTGCAAACAAAAAAACCACCGCTACCAGCGGTGGTTTGTTTGCCGGATCAAGAGCTACCAACTCTTTTTC
CGAAGGTAACTGGCTTCAGCAGAGCGCAGATACCAAATACTGTTCTTCTAGTGTAGCCGTAGTTAGGCCA
CCACTTCAAGAACTCTGTAGCACCGCCTACATACCTCGCTCTGCTAATCCTGTTACCAGTGGCTGCTGCC
AGTGGCGATAAGTCGTGTCTTACCGGGTTGGACTCAAGACGATAGTTACCGGATAAGGCGCAGCGGTCGG
GCTGAACGGGGGGTTCGTGCACACAGCCCAGCTTGGAGCGAACGACCTACACCGAACTGAGATACCTACA
GCGTGAGCTATGAGAAAGCGCCACGCTTCCCGAAGGGAGAAAGGCGGACAGGTATCCGGTAAGCGGCAGG
GTCGGAACAGGAGAGCGCACGAGGGAGCTTCCAGGGGGAAACGCCTGGTATCTTTATAGTCCTGTCGGGT
TTCGCCACCTCTGACTTGAGCGTCGATTTTTGTGATGCTCGTCAGGGGGGCGGAGCCTATGGAAAAACGC
CAGCAACGCGGCCTTTTTACGGTTCCTGGCCTTTTGCTGGCCTTTTGCTCACATGTTCTTTCCTGCGTTA
TCCCCTGATTCTGTGGATAACCGTATTACCGCCATGCATTAGTTATTAATAGTAATCAATTACGGGGTCA
TTAGTTCATAGCCCATATATGGAGTTCCG
