>Addgene plasmid #245000 | ptwin strep HRV3C Flag Munc13-4 C2AB | depositor partial sequence | sequence record 482137 | ptwin strep HRV3C Flag Munc13-4 C2AB sequence 1176 bps
ATGGNANATTAGCAGACNGGTTNGTGAACCGTCAGATCCGCTAGCGCTACCGGTCGCCACCATGGGCAGC
GCATGGAGTCATCCTCAATTCGAGAAAGGTGGAGGTTCTGGCGGTGGATCGGGAGGTTCAGCGTGGAGCC
ACCCGCAGTTCGAAAAATCCGGAGGTGCTTCTGGTCTGGAAGTTCTGTTCCAGGGACCCGATTACAAGGA
TGACGACGATAAGTCCGGACTCAGATCTCGAGCTCAAATGGCGACACTCCTCTCCCATCCGCAGCAGCGC
CCTCCCTTCTTGCGCCAGGCCATCAAGATAAGGCGCCGCAGAGTCAGAGATCTACAGGATCCCCCGCCCC
AAATGGCCCCGGAGATCCAGCCTCCATCCCACCACTTCTCCCCCGAGCAGCGGGCCCTGCTCTACGAGGA
CGCACTCTACACTGTCTTGCACCGCCTGGGTCATCCTGAGCCCAACCATGTGACGGAGGCCTCTGAGCTG
CTGCGATACCTGCAGGAGGCCTTCCACGTGGAGCCCGAGGAGCACCAGCAGACACTGCAGCGGGTCAGGG
AGCTTGAGAAGCCAATATTTTGTCTGAAGGCAACAGTGAAACAGGCCAAGGGCATTCTGGGCAAAAATGT
CAGTGGGTTCAGCAACCCCTACTGCCTGCTGGGCATTGAGCAGGGGGTAGGTGTGCCAGGGGGCAGCCCC
GGGTCCCGGCATCGGCAGAAGGCTGTGGTGAGGCACACCATCCCCGAGGAGGAGACCCACCGCACGCAGG
TCATCACCCAGACACTCAACCCCGTCTGGGACGAGACCTTCATCCTGGAGTTTGAGGACATCACCAATGC
GAGCTTTCATCTGGACATGTGGGACCTGGACACTGTGGANTCTGTCCGANAGAAGCTTGGGGAGCTCACG
GATCTGCATGGGCTTCGCAGGATCTTTAAAAGGCCCGGAAGGACAAANGCCAGNACGANTTTTTGGGGAA
NGTGGTTTNAAGCTGCAGAACTGCCCTGCCAAAAGAACAATGGTACCCCTGGANCCCGCANTGAAACTAC
CAAACGAGCCAGNGCCCCTCAGTTCANTTNTCATAANGGNANNCNTTGGCANCGTTNAANCAATAACNGG
GAACTCNCTTTGNAAAATTTGTNCCNAGTCCCCCAAAGGGGAAACCTTGGGNGGTN
